Addgene plasmid #126340: pGWB14-LYX122
Purpose: With a Nicotiana benthamiana transcription factor in PGWB14 backbone, for Agrobacterium mediated transient or stable expression corresponding transcription factor fused with a C-terminal HA tag.
Depositing lab: Silin Zhong. Depositing organization: Chinese University of Hong Kong.
Backbone
  Vector backbone: pGWB14
  Vector type: Plant Expression
  Selectable markers: Hygromycin
Growth in bacteria
  Bacterial resistance: Kanamycin, 50 μg/mL
  Growth temperature: 37°C
  Growth strain: DH5alpha
  Copy number: Low Copy
Gene/Insert
  Gene/Insert name: Niben101Scf00887g00004.1
  Species: Nicotiana benthamiana
  Promoter: CaMV 35S
  Tag / fusion protein: HA (C terminal on insert)
  Cloning method: Gibson Cloning
Terms and licenses: Academic/Nonprofit Terms; Industry Terms: Not Available to Industry
How to cite: pGWB14-LYX122 was a gift from Silin Zhong (Addgene plasmid # 126340 ; http://n2t.net/addgene:126340 ; RRID:Addgene_126340)
