[The description below was written by a language model from this plasmid's Addgene catalogue record and pLannotate feature annotations shown in this document.]
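Description:
pGWB14-LYX122 is a plant binary expression vector built on the pGWB14 backbone, intended for Agrobacterium-mediated transient or stable expression of a Nicotiana benthamiana transcription factor. The backbone carries the broad-host-range IncP replication system (oriV together with the trfA replication protein), along with oriT and traJ for mobilisation. This allows maintenance in both E. coli and Agrobacterium and is consistent with the recorded low copy number. Bacterial selection is by kanamycin (KanR). The backbone annotation also shows remnants typical of this vector lineage, including tetracycline-resistance gene fragments, an IS1 element and a partial ColE1-type origin.

Between the nopaline-type right and left T-DNA borders, the main cassette places the insert Niben101Scf00887g00004.1 under the constitutive CaMV 35S promoter. The coding sequence is flanked by attB1 and attB2 Gateway sites, although the record gives Gibson assembly as the cloning method. It continues downstream into a 3xHA epitope tag and ends at a NOS terminator, giving a C-terminally HA-tagged protein. The annotation tool matched the insert to Arabidopsis MYB54, which suggests a MYB-family factor, but the catalogue entry does not state the family.

The T-DNA also holds a 35S-driven hygromycin resistance gene with a NOS terminator for selecting transformed plant tissue. The feature table additionally shows a separate 35S-driven P19 silencing suppressor from tomato bushy stunt virus with a CaMV poly(A) signal, which the catalogue entry does not mention. P19 binds siRNAs and would be expected to boost expression in agroinfiltrated leaves. The HA tag allows antibody-based detection or pull-down of the expressed factor.
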