Features (pLannotate 1.2.2; 36 found; start..end, strand, type, name):
      3..89      -  CDS            traI (fragment): TRAI6_ECOLX - Experimental evidence at protein level: Swiss-Prot protein existence level 1. The initiation process of transfer DNA synthesis requires the interaction of at least three plasmid-specific components (TraH, I, and J) at the transfer origin resulting in the assembly of a specialised nucleoprotein complex - the relaxosome. Site- and strand-specific cleavage at the transfer origin is dependent on TraI and TraJ. From Escherichia coli.
    127..498     -  CDS            traJ: oriT-recognizing protein; traJ
    531..640     -  oriT           oriT: incP origin of transfer
    772..962     +  rep_origin     ori (fragment): high-copy-number ColE1/pMB1/pBR322/pUC origin of replication
   1321..1971    -  CDS            TetR: tetracycline resistance regulatory protein; tetR
   2077..2326    +  CDS            TcR (fragment): tetracycline efflux protein; tetA; confers resistance to tetracycline
   2436..2460    -  misc_feature   RB T-DNA repeat: right border repeat from nopaline C58 T-DNA
   2490..2508    +  misc_feature   MCS (fragment): pUC18/19 multiple cloning site
   2559..2904    +  promoter       CaMV 35S promoter: strong constitutive promoter from cauliflower mosaic virus
   2856..2902    +  promoter       minimal CaMV 35S promoter: minimal 35S promoter from cauliflower mosaic virus
   2914..2932    -  misc_feature   MCS (fragment): pUC18/19 multiple cloning site
   2943..3458    +  CDS            P19_TBSVC: Experimental evidence at protein level: Swiss-Prot protein existence level 1. Acts as a suppressor of RNA-mediated gene silencing, also known as post-transcriptional gene silencing (PTGS), a mechanism of plant viral defense that limits the accumulation of viral RNAs. Binds to short interfering RNAs (siRNAs) with high affinity. Acts as a molecular caliper to specifically select siRNAs based on the length of the duplex region of the RNA (By similarity). From Tomato bushy stunt virus (strain Cherry) (TBSV).
   3531..3707    +  polyA_signal   CaMV poly(A) signal: cauliflower mosaic virus polyadenylation signal
   4210..4551    +  promoter       CaMV 35S promoter: strong constitutive promoter from cauliflower mosaic virus
   4577..4601    +  protein_bind   attB1: mutant version of attB; recombination site for the Gateway® BP reaction BP Clonase™
   4613..5398    +  CDS            MYB54: MYB54_ARATH - Experimental evidence at protein level: Swiss-Prot protein existence level 1. Transcription factor that regulates secondary cell wall (SCW) biosynthesis, especially in interfascicular and xylary fibers. From Arabidopsis thaliana (Mouse-ear cress).
   5406..5430    -  protein_bind   attB2: mutant version of attB; recombination site for the Gateway® BP reaction BP Clonase™
   5459..5548    +  CDS            3xHA: three tandem HA epitope tags
   5582..5834    +  terminator     NOS terminator: nopaline synthase terminator and poly(A) signal
   6263..6515    -  terminator     NOS terminator: nopaline synthase terminator and poly(A) signal
   6539..6967    -  CDS            nos (fragment): DHNO_AGRT7 - Protein inferred from homology: Swiss-Prot protein existence level 3. From Agrobacterium tumefaciens (strain T37).
   6983..8008    -  CDS            HygR: aminoglycoside phosphotransferase from E. coli; aph(4)-Ia; confers resistance to hygromycin
   8018..8362    -  promoter       CaMV 35S promoter: strong constitutive promoter from cauliflower mosaic virus
   8019..8065    -  promoter       minimal CaMV 35S promoter: minimal 35S promoter from cauliflower mosaic virus
   8500..8655    +  CDS            lacZα (fragment) (sequence partly withheld): LacZα fragment of β-galactosidase; lacZ fragment
   8653..8953    +  rep_origin     M13 ori (fragment) (sequence partly withheld): M13 bacteriophage origin of replication; arrow indicates direction of (+) strand synthesis
   8954..9084    +  CDS            lacI (fragment): lac repressor; lacI; The lac repressor binds to the lac operator to inhibit transcription in E. coli. This inhibition can be relieved by adding lactose or isopropyl-β-D-thiogalactopyranoside (IPTG).
   9138..9162    -  misc_feature   LB T-DNA repeat: left border repeat from nopaline C58 T-DNA
  10619..10738   -  CDS            tetR (fragment): TETR1_ECOLX - Experimental evidence at protein level: Swiss-Prot protein existence level 1. TetR is the repressor of the tetracycline resistance element; its N-terminal region forms a helix-turn-helix structure and binds DNA. Binding of tetracycline to TetR reduces the repressor affinity for the tetracycline resistance gene (tetA) promoter operator sites. From Escherichia coli.
  10758..11906   -  CDS            trfA: trans-acting replication protein that binds to and activates oriV
  12205..12999   -  CDS            KanR: aminoglycoside phosphotransferase; aphA-3; confers resistance to kanamycin
  13191..13958   +  mobile_element IS1: prokaryotic transposable element IS1
  13967..14116   -  CDS            satA (fragment): STA_BACSU - Also known as yyaR. Experimental evidence at protein level: Swiss-Prot protein existence level 1. Involved in resistance to streptothricin, a broad-spectrum antibiotic produced by streptomycetes. Detoxifies streptothricin via acetylation of the beta amino group of the first beta-lysyl moiety of streptothricin. From Bacillus subtilis (strain 168).
  14115..14309   -  CDS            satA (fragment): STA_BACSU - Also known as yyaR. Experimental evidence at protein level: Swiss-Prot protein existence level 1. Involved in resistance to streptothricin, a broad-spectrum antibiotic produced by streptomycetes. Detoxifies streptothricin via acetylation of the beta amino group of the first beta-lysyl moiety of streptothricin. From Bacillus subtilis (strain 168).
  14312..14587   -  CDS            klaC (fragment): KLAC_ECOLX - Also known as telB. Protein predicted: Swiss-Prot protein existence level 4. Belongs to the kla operon, which is associated with cryptic tellurite resistance, and IncW plasmid fertility inhibition. From Escherichia coli.
  14651..15282   -  rep_origin     oriV: incP origin of replication
>Addgene plasmid #126340 | pGWB14-LYX122 | addgene full sequence | sequence record 247293 | Addgene NGS Result
TCGGTCTTGCCTTGCTCGTCGGTGATGTACTTCACCAGCTCCGCGAAGTCGCTCTTCTTGATGGAGCGCA
TGGGGACGTGCTTGGCAATCACGCGCACCCCCCGGCCGTTTTAGCGGCTAAAAAAGTCATGGCTCTGCCC
TCGGGCGGACCACGCCCATCATGACCTTGCCAAGCTCGTCCTGCTTCTCTTCGATCTTCGCCAGCAGGGC
GAGGATCGTGGCATCACCGAACCGCGCCGTGCGCGGGTCGTCGGTGAGCCAGAGTTTCAGCAGGCCGCCC
AGGCGGCCCAGGTCGCCATTGATGCGGGCCAGCTCGCGGACGTGCTCATAGTCCACGACGCCCGTGATTT
TGTAGCCCTGGCCGACGGCCAGCAGGTAGGCCGACAGGCTCATGCCGGCCGCCGCCGCCTTTTCCTCAAT
CGCTCTTCGTTCGTCTGGAAGGCAGTACACCTTGATAGGTGGGCTGCCCTTCCTGGTTGGCTTGGTTTCA
TCAGCCATCCGCTTGCCCTCATCTGTTACGCCGGCGGTAGCCGGCCAGCCTCGCAGAGCAGGATTCCCGT
TGAGCACCGCCAGGTGCGAATAAGGGACAGTGAAGAAGGAACACCCGCTCGCGGGTGGGCCTACTTCACC
TATCCTGCCCGGCTGACGCCGTTGGATACACCAAGGAAAGTCTACACGAACCCTTTGGCAAAATCCTGTA
TATCGTGCGAAAAAGGATGGATATACCGAAAAAATCGCTATAATGACCCCGAAGCAGGGTTATGCAGCGG
AAAAGCGCCACGCTTCCCGAAGGGAGAAAGGCGGACAGGTATCCGGTAAGCGGCAGGGTCGGAACAGGAG
AGCGCACGAGGGAGCTTCCAGGGGGAAACGCCTGGTATCTTTATAGTCCTGTCGGGTTTCGCCACCTCTG
ACTTGAGCGTCGATTTTTGTGATGCTCGTCAGGGGGGCGGAGCCTATGGAAAAACGCCAGCAACGCGGCC
TTTTTACGGTTCCTGGCCTTTTGCTGGCCTTTTGCTCACATGTTCTTTCCTGCGTTATCCCCTGATTCTG
TGGATAACCGTATTACCGCCTTTGAGTGAGCTGATACCGCTCGCCGCAGCCGAACGACCGAGCGCAGCGA
GTCAGTGAGCGAGGAAGCGGAAGAGCGCCAGAAGGCCGCCAGAGAGGCCGAGCGCGGCCGTGAGGCTTGG
ACGCTAGGGCAGGGCATGAAAAAGCCCGTAGCGGGCTGCTACGGGCGTCTGACGCGGTGGAAAGGGGGAG
GGGATGTTGTCTACATGGCTCTGCTGTAGTGAGTGGGTTGCGCTCCGGCAGCGGTCCTGATCAATCGTCA
CCCTTTCTCGGTCCTTCAACGTTCCTGACAACGAGCCTCCTTTTCGCCAATCCATCGACAATCACCGCGA
GTCCCTGCTCGAACGCTGCGTCCGGACCGGCTTCGTCGAAGGCGTCTATCGCGGCCCGCAACAGCGGCGA
GAGCGGAGCCTGTTCAACGGTGCCGCCGCGCTCGCCGGCATCGCTGTCGCCGGCCTGCTCCTCAAGCACG
GCCCCAACAGTGAAGTAGCTGATTGTCATCAGCGCATTGACGGCGTCCCCGGCCGAAAAACCCGCCTCGC
AGAGGAAGCGAAGCTGCGCGTCGGCCGTTTCCATCTGCGGTGCGCCCGGTCGCGTGCCGGCATGGATGCG
CGCGCCATCGCGGTAGGCGAGCAGCGCCTGCCTGAAGCTGCGGGCATTCCCGATCAGAAATGAGCGCCAG
TCGTCGTCGGCTCTCGGCACCGAATGCGTATGATTCTCCGCCAGCATGGCTTCGGCCAGTGCGTCGAGCA
GCGCCCGCTTGTTCCTGAAGTGCCAGTAAAGCGCCGGCTGCTGAACCCCCAACCGTTCCGCCAGTTTGCG
TGTCGTCAGACCGTCTACGCCGACCTCGTTCAACAGGTCCAGGGCGGCACGGATCACTGTATTCGGCTGC
AACTTTGTCATGCTTGACACTTTATCACTGATAAACATAATATGTCCACCAACTTATCAGTGATAAAGAA
TCCGCGCGTTCAATCGGACCAGCGGAGGCTGGTCCGGAGGCCAGACGTGAAACCCAACATACCCCTGATC
GTAATTCTGAGCACTGTCGCGCTCGACGCTGTCGGCATCGGCCTGATTATGCCGGTGCTGCCGGGCCTCC
TGCGCGATCTGGTTCACTCGAACGACGTCACCGCCCACTATGGCATTCTGCTGGCGCTGTATGCGTTGGT
GCAATTTGCCTGCGCACCTGTGCTGGGCGCGCTGTCGGATCGTTTCGGGCGGCGGCCAATCTTGCTCGTC
TCGCTGGCCGGCGCCAGATCTGGGGAACCCTGTGGTTGGCATGCACATACAAATGGACGAACGGATAAAC
CTTTTCACGCCCTTTTAAATATCCGATTATTCTAATAAACGCTCTTTTCTCTTAGGTTTACCCGCCAATA
TATCCTGTCAAACACTGATAGTTTAAACGTTGCGATTAAGAATTCGAGCTCGGTACCCCCCTACTCCAAA
AATGTCAAAGATACAGTCTCAGAAGACCAAAGGGCTATTGAGACTTTTCAACAAAGGGTAATTTCGGGAA
ACCTCCTCGGATTCCATTGCCCAGCTATCTGTCACTTCATCGAAAGGACAGTAGAAAAGGAAGGTGGCTC
CTACAAATGCCATCATTGCGATAAAGGAAAGGCTATCATTCAAGATGCCTCTGCCGACAGTGGTCCCAAA
GATGGACCCCCACCCACGAGGAGCATCGTGGAAAAAGAAGACGTTCCAACCACGTCTTCAAAGCAAGTGG
ATTGATGTGACATCTCCACTGACGTAAGGGATGACGCACAATCCCACTATCCTTCGCAAGACCCTTCCTC
TATATAAGGAAGTTCATTTCATTTGGAGAGGACAGCCCAAGCTTCGACTCTAGAGGATCCCCTTAAATCG
ATATGGAACGAGCTATACAAGGAAACGACGCTAGGGAACAAGCTAACAGTGAACGTTGGGATGGAGGATC
AGGAGGTACCACTTCTCCCTTCAAACTTCCTGACGAAAGTCCGAGTTGGACTGAGTGGCGGCTACATAAC
GATGAGACGAATTCGAATCAAGATAATCCCCTTGGTTTCAAGGAAAGCTGGGGTTTCGGGAAAGTTGTAT
TTAAGAGATATCTCAGATACGACAGGACGGAAGCTTCACTGCACAGAGTCCTTGGATCTTGGACGGGAGA
TTCGGTTAACTATGCAGCATCTCGATTTTTCGGTTTCGACCAGATCGGATGTACCTATAGTATTCGGTTT
CGAGGAGTTAGTATCACCGTTTCTGGAGGGTCTCGAACTCTTCAGCATCTCTGTGAGATGGCAATTCGGT
CTAAGCAAGAACTGCTACAGCTTGCCCCAATCGAAGTGGAAAGTAATGTATCAAGAGGATGCCCTGAAGG
TACTCAAACCTTCGAAAAAGAAAGCGAGTAAGTCGAGGGCGAGCTCGAATTCGGTACGCTGAAATCACCA
GTCTCTCTCTACAAATCTATCTCTCTCTATTTTCTCCATAAATAATGTGTGAGTAGTTTCCCGATAAGGG
AAATTAGGGTTCTTATAGGGTTTCGCTCATGTGTTGAGCATATAAGAAACCCTTAGTATGTATTTGTATT
TGTAAAATACTTCTATCAATAAAATTTCTAATTCCTAAAACCAAAATCCAGTACTAAAATCCAGATCTCC
CTGCAGGTCCCCAGATTAGCCTTTTCAATTTCAGAAAGAATGCTAACCCACAGATGGTTAGAGAGGCTTA
CGCAGCAGGTCTCATCAAGACGATCTACCCGAGCAATAATCTCCAGGAAATCAAATACCTTCCCAAGAAG
GTTAAAGATGCAGTCAAAAGATTCAGGACTAACTGCATCAAGAACACAGAGAAAGATATATTTCTCAAGA
TCAGAAGTACTATTCCAGTATGGACGATTCAAGGCTTGCTTCACAAACCAAGGCAAGTAATAGAGATTGG
AGTCTCTAAAAAGGTAGTTCCCACTGAATCAAAGGCCATGGAGTCAAAGATTCAAATAGAGGACCTAACA
GAACTCGCCGTAAAGACTGGCGAACAGTTCATACAGAGTCTCTTACGACTCAATGACAAGAAGAAAATCT
TCGTCAACATGGTGGAGCACGACACACTTGTCTACTCCAAAAATATCAAAGATACAGTCTCAGAAGACCA
AAGGGCAATTGAGACTTTTCAACAAAGGGTAATATCCGGAAACCTCCTCGGATTCCATTGCCCAGCTATC
TGTCACTTTATTGTGAAGATAGTGGAAAAGGAAGGTGGCTCCTACAAATGCCATCATTGCGATAAAGGAA
AGGCCATCGTTGAAGATGCCTCTGCCGACAGTGGTCCCAAAGATGGACCCCCACCCACGAGGAGCATCGT
GGAAAAAGAAGACGTTCCAACCACGTCTTCAAAGCAAGTGGATTGATGTGATATCTCCACTGACGTAAGG
GATGACGCACAATCCCACTATCCTTCGCAAGACCCTTCCTCTATATAAGGAAGTTCATTTCATTTGGAGA
GAACACGGGGGACTCTAGAGTTATCAACAAGTTTGTACAAAAAAGCAGGCTCCACCACTAGTATGTGTAG
CAGAGGGCATTGGAGACCTCATGAAGATGAGAAACTCCGGGAGTTAGTCGCTAAATATGGACCTCATAAT
TGGAATGCTATTGCTGAAAACTTGCAAGGCAGATCAGGGAAGAGTTGTAGGTTGAGATGGTACAATCAGT
TGGATCCAAGAATAAACAGAAGCCCATTCACAGAAGAGGAAGAAGAAAGACTACTTGCCTCTCACAGAAT
TCATGGGAATAGATGGGCTATAATTGCTAGGCTTTTTCCAGGTCGTACTGATAATGCTGTTAAAAATCAT
TGGCACGTTATTATGTCAAGAAGATGCAGAGAAAGATCTAAGATTTATTCTATGAGAAATATTGCTGCTG
CCCCTAAATCAACAAGCCAACAAGACATGAATACGACTTCACCGAGTGATCATCTGCATGATGATAATAA
TATCCACAATATCATGAGAAAAAGAAGTTCCAATATTTCTATTGACCATCATCACCAATTATTAGAAAGA
TTTAATTATTATCCTTTCACTAATAATAATTCCCTTTATCCAAAAGAGCTTCATTTCAATCACCTTCCAG
CTCATCATTTGAAGATGGATGAAGGCAAGAATAATGAAGCAGTGGAATGTTATGACTTTCTACGAGTGAA
TACAGGCTCAAATAAAAGTGAAGTTGTAGAGGATAATATTACAAGAAGGGATGCTGAGGAAGTGGAACAA
GAAGCTGGGGATAATAATTCCCTACAAAGCAAGGCTCCAGTGCGCTTTATAGATTTCCTCTCAGTTGGAG
ATTCATCGCCCGGGGACCCAGCTTTCTTGTACAAAGTGGTTGATAACAGCGGGTTAATTAACATCTTTTA
CCCATACGATGTTCCTGACTATGCGGGCTATCCCTATGACGTCCCGGACTATGCAGGATCCTATCCATAT
GACGTTCCAGATTACGCTGCTCAGTGCAGCGCTTAGAGCTCGAATTTCCCCGATCGTTCAAACATTTGGC
AATAAAGTTTCTTAAGATTGAATCCTGTTGCCGGTCTTGCGATGATTATCATATAATTTCTGTTGAATTA
CGTTAAGCATGTAATAATTAACATGTAATGCATGACGTTATTTATGAGATGGGTTTTTATGATTAGAGTC
CCGCAATTATACATTTAATACGCGATAGAAAACAAAATATAGCGCGCAAACTAGGATAAATTATCGCGCG
CGGTGTCATCTATGTTACTAGATCGGGAATTAGCTTCATCAACGCAAGACATGCGCACGACCGTCTGACA
GGAGAGGAATTTCCGACGAGCACAGAAAGGACTTGCTCTTGGACGTAGGCCTATTTCTCAGGCACATGTA
TCAAGTGTTCGGACGTGGGTTTTCGATGGTGTATCAGCCGCCGCCAACTGGGAGATGAGGAGGCTTTCTT
GGGGGGCAGTCAGCAGTTCATTTCACAAGACAGAGGAACTTGTAAGGAGATGCACTGATTTATCTTGGCG
CAAACCAGCAGGACGAATTAGTGGGAATAGCCCGCGAATATCTAAGTTATGCCTGTCGGCATGAGCAGAA
ACTTCCAATTCGAAACAGTTTGGAGAGGTTGTTTTTGGGCATACCTTTTGTTAGTCAGCCTCTCGATTGC
TCATCGTCATTACACAGTACCGAAGTTTGATCGATCTAGTAACATAGATGACACCGCGCGCGATAATTTA
TCCTAGTTTGCGCGCTATATTTTGTTTTCTATCGCGTATTAAATGTATAATTGCGGGACTCTAATCATAA
AAACCCATCTCATAAATAACGTCATGCATTACATGTTAATTATTACATGCTTAACGTAATTCAACAGAAA
TTATATGATAATCATCGCAAGACCGGCAACAGGATTCAATCTTAAGAAACTTTATTGCCAAATGTTTGAA
CGATCTGCTTCGACGCACTCCTTCTTTACTCCACCATCTCGTCCTTATTGAAAACGTGGGTAGCACCAAA
ACGAATCAAGTCGCTGGAACTGAAGTTACCAATCACGCTGGATGATTTGCCAGTTGGATTAATCTTGCCT
TTCCCCGCATGAATAATATTGATGAATGCATGCGTGAGGGGTATTTCGATTTTGGCAATAGCTGCAATTG
CCGCGACATCCTCCAACGAGCATAATTCTTCAGAAAAATAGCGATGTTCCATGTTGTCAGGGCATGCATG
ATGCACGTTATGAGGTGACGGTGCTAGGCAGTATTCCCTCAAAGTTTCATAGTCAGTATCATATTCATCA
TTGCATTCCTGCAAGAGAGAATTGAGACGCAATCCACACGCTGCGGCAACCTTCCGGCGTTCGTGGTCTA
TTTGCTCTTGGACGTTGCAAACGTAAGTGTTGGATCCCGGTCGGCATCTACTCTATTCCTTTGCCCTCGG
ACGAGTGCTGGGGCGTCGGTTTCCACTATCGGCGAGTACTTCTACACAGCCATCGGTCCAGACGGCCGCG
CTTCTGCGGGCGATTTGTGTACGCCCGACAGTCCCGGCTCCGGATCGGACGATTGCGTCGCATCGACCCT
GCGCCCAAGCTGCATCATCGAAATTGCCGTCAACCAAGCTCTGATAGAGTTGGTCAAGACCAATGCGGAG
CATATACGCCCGGAGCCGCGGCGATCCTGCAAGCTCCGGATGCCTCCGCTCGAAGTAGCGCGTCTGCTGC
TCCATACAAGCCAACCACGGCCTCCAGAAGAAGATGTTGGCGACCTCGTATTGGGAATCCCCGAACATCG
CCTCGCTCCAGTCAATGACCGCTGTTATGCGGCCATTGTCCGTCAGGACATTGTTGGAGCCGAAATCCGC
GTGCACGAGGTGCCGGACTTCGGGGCAGTCCTCGGCCCAAAGCATCAGCTCATCGAGAGCCTGCGCGACG
GACGCACTGACGGTGTCGTCCATCACAGTTTGCCAGTGATACACATGGGGATCAGCAATCGCGCATATGA
AATCACGCCATGTAGTGTATTGACCGATTCCTTGCGGTCCGAATGGGCCGAACCCGCTCGTCTGGCTAAG
ATCGGCCGCAGCGATCGCATCCATGGCCTCCGCGACCGGCTGCAGAACAGCGGGCAGTTCGGTTTCAGGC
AGGTCTTGCAACGTGACACCCTGTGCACGGCGGGAGATGCAATAGGTCAGGCTCTCGCTGAATTCCCCAA
TGTCAAGCACTTCCGGAATCGGGAGCGCGGCCGATGCAAAGTGCCGATAAACATAACGATCTTTGTAGAA
ACCATCGGCGCAGCTATTTACCCGCAGGACATATCCACGCCCTCCTACATCGAAGCTGAAAGCACGAGAT
TCTTCGCCCTCCGAGAGCTGCATCAGGTCGGAGACGCTGTCGAACTTTTCGATCAGAAACTTCTCGACAG
ACGTCGCGGTGAGTTCAGGCTTTTTCATATCGGGGTCGTCCTCTCCAAATGAAATGAACTTCCTTATATA
GAGGAAGGGTCTTGCGAAGGATAGTGGGATTGTGCGTCATCCCTTACGTCAGTGGAGATATCACATCAAT
CCACTTGCTTTGAAGACGTGGTTGGAACGTCTTCTTTTTCCACGATGCTCCTCGTGGGTGGGGGTCCATC
TTTGGGACCACTGTCGGCAGAGGCATCTTGAACGATAGCCTTTCCTTTATCGCAATGATGGCATTTGTAG
GTGCCACCTTCCTTTTCTACTGTCCTTTTGATGAAGTGACAGATAGCTGGGCAATGGAATCCGAGGAGGT
TTCCCGATATTACCCTTTGTTGAAAAGTCTCAATAGCCCTTTGGTCTTCTGAGACTGTATCTTTGATATT
CTTGGAGTAGACGAGAGTGTCGTGCTCCACCATGTTGACGGATCTCTAGGACGCGTCGACGCGTCGACGC
GTCGACGCGTCGACGCGTCCTAGAAGCTAATTCACTGGCCGTCGTTTTACAACGTCGTGACTGGGAAAAC
CCTGGCGTTACCCAACTTAATCGCCTTGCAGCACATCCCCCTTTCGCCAGCTGGCGTAATAGCGAAGAGG
CCCGCACCGATCGCCCTTCCCAACAGTTGCGCAGCCTGAATG
[44 nt withheld, positions 8653-8696]
C
[141 nt withheld, positions 8698-8838]
CCTTTGACGTTGGAGTCCACGTTCTTT
[37 nt withheld, positions 8866-8902]
ACCCTATCTCGGGCTATTCTTTTGATTTATAAGGGATTTTGCCGATTTCGGAACCACCATCAAACAGGAT
TTTCGCCTGCTGGGGCAAACCAGCGTGGACCGCTTGCTGCAACTCTCTCAGGGCCAGGCGGTGAAGGGCA
ATCAGCTGTTGCCCGTCTCACTGGTGAAAAGAAAAACCACCCCAGTACATTAAAAACGTCCGCAATGTGT
TATTAAGTTGTCTAAGCGTCAATTTGTTTACACCACAATATATCCTGCCACCAGCCAGCCAACAGCTCCC
CGACCGGCAGCTCGGCACAAAATCACCACTCGATACAGGCAGCCCATCAGTCCGGGACGGCGTCAGCGGG
AGAGCCGTTGTAAGGCGGCAGACTTTGCTCATGTTACCGATGCTATTCGGAAGAACGGCAACTAAGCTGC
CGGGTTTGAAACACGGATGATCTCGCGGAGGGTAGCATGTTGATTGTAACGATGACAGAGCGTTGCTGCC
TGTGATCAAATATCATCTCCCTCGCAGAGATCCGAATTATCAGCCTTCTTATTCATTTCTCGCTTAACCG
TGACAGGCTGTCGATCTTGAGAACTATGCCGACATAATAGGAAATCGCTGGATAAAGCCGCTGAGGAAGC
TGAGTGGCGCTATTTCTTTAGAAGTGAACGTTGACGATATCAACTCCCCTATCCATTGCTCACCGAATGG
TACAGGTCGGGGACCCGAAGTTCCGACTGTCGGCCTGATGCATCCCCGGCTGATCGACCCCAGATCTGGG
GCTGAGAAAGCCCAGTAAGGAAACAACTGTAGGTTCGAGTCGCGAGATCCCCCGGAACCAAAGGAAGTAG
GTTAAACCCGCTCCGATCAGGCCGAGCCACGCCAGGCCGAGAACATTGGTTCCTGTAGGCATCGGGATTG
GCGGATCAAACACTAAAGCTACTGGAACGAGCAGAAGTCCTCCGGCCGCCAGTTGCCAGGCGGTAAAGGT
GAGCAGAGGCACGGGAGGTTGCCACTTGCGGGTCAGCACGGTTCCGAACGCCATGGAAACCGCCCCCGCC
AGGCCCGCTGCGACGCCGACAGGATCTAGCGCTGCGTTTGGTGTCAACACCAACAGCGCCACGCCCGCAG
TTCCGCAAATAGCCCCCAGGACCGCCATCAATCGTATCGGGCTACCTAGCAGAGCGGCAGAGATGAACAC
GACCATCAGCGGCTGCACAGCGCCTACCGTCGCCGCGACCCCGCCCGGCAGGCGGTAGACCGAAATAAAC
AACAAGCTCCAGAATAGCGAAATATTAAGTGCGCCGAGGATGAAGATGCGCATCCACCAGATTCCCGTTG
GAATCTGTCGGACGATCATCACGAGCAATAAACCCGCCGGCAACGCCCGCAGCAGCATACCGGCGACCCC
TCGGCCTCGCTGTTCGGGCTCCACGAAAACGCCGGACAGATGCGCCTTGTGAGCGTCCTTGGGGCCGTCC
TCCTGTTTGAAGACCGACAGCCCAATGATCTCGCCGTCGATGTAGGCGCCGAATGCCACGGCATCTCGCA
ACCGTTCAGCGAACGCCTCCATGGGCTTTTTCTCCTCGTGCTCGTAAACGGACCCGAACATCTCTGGAGC
TTTCTTCAGGGCCGACAATCGGATCTCGCGGAAATCCTGCACGTCGGCCGCTCCAAGCCGTCGAATCTGA
GCCTTAATCACAATTGTCAATTTTAATCCTCTGTTTATCGGCAGTTCGTAGAGCGCGCCGTGCGTCCCGA
GCGATACTGAGCGAAGCAAGTGCGTCGAGCAGTGCCCGCTTGTTCCTGAAATGCCAGTAAAGCGCTGGCT
GCTGAACCCCCAGCCGGAACTGACCCCACAAGGCCCTAGCGTTTGCAATGCACCAGGTCATCATTGACCC
AGGCGTGTTCCACCAGGCCGCTGCCTCGCAACTCTTCGCAGGCTTCGCCGACCTGCTCGCGCCACTTCTT
CACGCGGGTGGAATCCGATCCGCACATGAGGCGGAAGGTTTCCAGCTTGAGCGGGTACGGCTCCCGGTGC
GAGCTGAAATAGTCGAACATCCGTCGGGCCGTCGGCGACAGCTTGCGGTACTTCTCCCATATGAATTTCG
TGTAGTGGTCGCCAGCAAACAGCACGACGATTTCCTCGTCGATCAGGACCTGGCAACGGGACGTTTTCTT
GCCACGGTCCAGGACGCGGAAGCGGTGCAGCAGCGACACCGATTCCAGGTGCCCAACGCGGTCGGACGTG
AAGCCCATCGCCGTCGCCTGTAGGCGCGACAGGCATTCCTCGGCCTTCGTGTAATACCGGCCATTGATCG
ACCAGCCCAGGTCCTGGCAAAGCTCGTAGAACGTGAAGGTGATCGGCTCGCCGATAGGGGTGCGCTTCGC
GTACTCCAACACCTGCTGCCACACCAGTTCGTCATCGTCGGCCCGCAGCTCGACGCCGGTGTAGGTGATC
TTCACGTCCTTGTTGACGTGGAAAATGACCTTGTTTTGCAGCGCCTCGCGCGGGATTTTCTTGTTGCGCG
TGGTGAACAGGGCAGAGCGGGCCGTGTCGTTTGGCATCGCTCGCATCGTGTCCGGCCACGGCGCAATATC
GAACAAGGAAAGCTGCATTTCCTTGATCTGCTGCTTCGTGTGTTTCAGCAACGCGGCCTGCTTGGCCTCG
CTGACCTGTTTTGCCAGGTCCTCGCCGGCGGTTTTTCGCTTCTTGGTCGTCATAGTTCCTCGCGTGTCGA
TGGTCATCGACTTCGCCAAACCTGCCGCCTCCTGTTCGAGACGACGCGAACGCTCCACGGCGGCCGATGG
CGCGGGCAGGGCAGGGGGAGCCAGTTGCACGCTGTCGCGCTCGATCTTGGCCGTAGCTTGCTGGACCATC
GAGCCGACGGACTGGAAGGTTTCGCGGGGCGCACGCATGACGGTGCGGCTTGCGATGGTTTCGGCATCCT
CGGCGGAAAACCCCGCGTCGATCAGTTCTTGCCTGTATGCCTTCCGGTCAAACGTCCGATTCATTCACCC
TCCTTGCGGGATTGCCCCGACTCACGCCGGGGCAATGTGCCCTTATTCCTGATTTGACCCGCCTGGTGCC
TTGGTGTCCAGATAATCCACCTTATCGGCAATGAAGTCGGTCCCGTAGACCGTCTGGCCGTCCTTCTCGT
ACTTGGTATTCCGAATCTTGCCCTGCACGAATACCAGCGACCCCTTGCCCAAATACTTGCCGTGGGCCTC
GGCCTGAGAGCCAAAACACTTGATGCGGAAGAAGTCGGTGCGCTCCTGCTTGTCGCCGGCATCGTTGCGC
CACATCTAGGTACTAAAACAATTCATCCAGTAAAATATAATATTTTATTTTCTCCCAATCAGGCTTGATC
CCCAGTAAGTCAAAAAATAGCTCGACATACTGTTCTTCCCCGATATCCTCCCTGATCGACCGGACGCAGA
AGGCAATGTCATACCACTTGTCCGCCCTGCCGCTTCTCCCAAGATCAATAAAGCCACTTACTTTGCCATC
TTTCACAAAGATGTTGCTGTCTCCCAGGTCGCCGTGGGAAAAGACAAGTTCCTCTTCGGGCTTTTCCGTC
TTTAAAAAATCATACAGCTCGCGCGGATCTTTAAATGGAGTGTCTTCTTCCCAGTTTTCGCAATCCACAT
CGGCCAGATCGTTATTCAGTAAGTAATCCAATTCGGCTAAGCGGCTGTCTAAGCTATTCGTATAGGGACA
ATCCGATATGTCGATGGAGTGAAAGAGCCTGATGCACTCCGCATACAGCTCGATAATCTTTTCAGGGCTT
TGTTCATCTTCATACTCTTCCGAGCAAAGGACGCCATCGGCCTCACTCATGAGCAGATTGCTCCAGCCAT
CATGCCGTTCAAAGTGCAGGACCTTTGGAACAGGCAGCTTTCCTTCCAGCCATAGCATCATGTCCTTTTC
CCGTTCCACATCATAGGTGGTCCCTTTATACCGGCTGTCCGTCATTTTTAAATATAGGTTTTCATTTTCT
CCCACCAGCTTATATACCTTAGCAGGAGACATTCCTTCCGTATCTTTTACGCAGCGGTATTTTTCGATCA
GTTTTTTCAATTCCGGTGATATTCTCATTTTAGCCATTTATTATTTCCTTCCTCTTTTCTACAGTATTTA
AAGATACCCCAAGAAGCTAATTATAACAAGACGAACTCCAATTCACTGTTCCTTGCATTCTAAAACCTTA
AATACCAGAAAACAGCTTTTTCAAAGTTGTTTTCAAAGTTGGCGTATAACATAGTATCGACGGAGCCGAT
TTTGAAACCACAATTATGGGTGATGCTGCCAACTTACTGATTTAGTGTATGATGGTGTTTTTGAGGTGCT
CCAGTGGCTTCTGTTTCTATCAGCTGTCCCTCCTGTTCAGCTACTGACGGGGTGGTGCGTAACGGCAAAA
GCACCGCCGGACATCAGCGCTATCTCTGCTCTCACTGCCGTAAAACATGGCAACTGCAGTTCACTTACAC
CGCTTCTCAACCCGGTACGCACCAGAAAATCATTGATATGGCCATGAATGGCGTTGGATGCCGGGCAACA
GCCCGCATTATGGGCGTTGGCCTCAACACGATTTTACGTCACTTAAAAAACTCAGGCCGCAGTCGGTAAC
CTCGCGCATACAGCCGGGCAGTGACGTCATCGTCTGCGCGGAAATGGACGAACAGTGGGGCTATGTCGGG
GCTAAATCGCGCCAGCGCTGGCTGTTTTACGCGTATGACAGTCTCCGGAAGACGGTTGTTGCGCACGTAT
TCGGTGAACGCACTATGGCGACGCTGGGGCGTCTTATGAGCCTGCTGTCACCCTTTGACGTGGTGATATG
GATGACGGATGGCTGGCCGCTGTATGAATCCCGCCTGAAGGGAAAGCTGCACGTAATCAGCAAGCGATAT
ACGCAGCGAATTGAGCGGCATAACCTGAATCTGAGGCAGCACCTGGCACGGCTGGGACGGAAGTCGCTGT
CGTTCTCAAAATCGGTGGAGCTGCATGACAAAGTCATCGGGCATTATCTGAACATAAAACACTATCAATA
AGTTGGAGTCATTACCCAATTATGATAGAATTTACAAGCTATAAGGTTATTGTCCTGGGTTTCAAGCATT
AGTCCATGCAAGTTTTTATGCTTTGCCCATTCTATAGATATATTGATAAGCGCGCTGCCTATGCCTTGCC
CCCTGAAATCCTTACATACGGCGATATCTTCTATATAAAAGATATATTATCTTATCAGTATTGTCAATAT
ATTCAAGGCAATCTGCCTCCTCATCCTCTTCATCCTCTTCGTCTTGGTAGCTTTTTAAATATGGCGCTTC
ATAGAGTAATTCTGTAAAGGTCCAATTCTCGTTTTCATACCTCGGTATAATCTTACCTATCACCTCAAAT
GGTTCGCTGGGTTTATCGCACCCCCGAACACGAGCACGGCACCCGCGACCACTATGCCAAGAATGCCCAA
GGTAAAAATTGCCGGCCCCGCCATGAAGTCCGTGAATGCCCCGACGGCCGAAGTGAAGGGCAGGCCGCCA
CCCAGGCCGCCGCCCTCACTGCCCGGCACCTGGTCGCTGAATGTCGATGCCAGCACCTGCGGCACGTCAA
TGCTTCCGGGCGTCGCGCTCGGGCTGATCGCCCATCCCGTTACTGCCCCGATCCCGGCAATGGCAAGGAC
TGCCAGCGCTGCCATTTTTGGGGTGAGGCCGTTCGCGGCCGAGGGGCGCAGCCCCTGGGGGGATGGGAGG
CCCGCGTTAGCGGGCCGGGAGGGTTCGAGAAGGGGGGGCACCCCCCTTCGGCGTGCGCGGTCACGCGCAC
AGGGCGCAGCCCTGGTTAAAAACAAGGTTTATAAATATTGGTTTAAAAGCAGGTTAAAAGACAGGTTAGC
GGTGGCCGAAAAACGGGCGGAAACCCTTGCAAATGCTGGATTTTCTGCCTGTGGACAGCCCCTCAAATGT
CAATAGGTGCGCCCCTCATCTGTCAGCACTCTGCCCCTCAAGTGTCAAGGATCGCGCCCCTCATCTGTCA
GTAGTCGCGCCCCTCAAGTGTCAATACCGCAGGGCACTTATCCCCAGGCTTGTCCACATCATCTGTGGGA
AACTCGCGTAAAATCAGGCGTTTTCGCCGATTTGCGAGGCTGGCCAGCTCCACGTCGCCGGCCGAAATCG
AGCCTGCCCCTCATCTGTCAACGCCGCGCCGGGTGAGTCGGCCCCTCAAGTGTCAACGTCCGCCCCTCAT
CTGTCAGTGAGGGCCAAGTTTTCCGCGAGGTATCCACAACGCCGGCGGCCGCGGTGTCTCGCACACGGCT
TCGACGGCGTTTCTGGCGCGTTTGCAGGGCCATAGACGGCCGCCAGCCCAGCGGCGAGGGCAACCAGCCC
GGTGAGCGTCGGAAAGGCGC
